Addgene plasmid #204160: pRegev_S1.46G>U
Purpose: pRegev_S1 with single mutation that disrupts secondary structure.
Depositing lab: Oded Regev. Depositing organization: New York University. Publication: Deciphering RNA splicing logic with interpretable machine learning. Liao SE, Sudarshan M, Regev O. Proc Natl Acad Sci U S A. 2023 Oct 10;120(41):e2221165120. doi: 10.1073/pnas.2221165120. Epub 2023 Oct 5. PubMed 37796983.
Backbone
  Vector backbone: pRegev_ExonSkip_LandingPad
  Backbone manufacturer: Regev Group (NYU)
  Total vector size (bp): 8612
  Vector type: Mammalian Expression, Synthetic Biology
  Selectable markers: Zeocin
Growth in bacteria
  Bacterial resistance: Ampicillin, 100 μg/mL
  Growth temperature: 37°C
  Growth strain: DH5alpha
  Copy number: Unknown
Gene/Insert
  Gene/Insert name: S1 exon with 46G>U substitution in beta globin splicing minigene
  Species: Synthetic
  Insert size (bp): 76
  Mutation: 46G>U substitution
  Promoter: Truncated CAG
  Cloning method: Gibson Cloning
  Sequencing primers: 5′ TAATACGACTCACTATAGGG; 3′ TAGAAGGCACAGTCGAGG
Resource information
  A portion of this plasmid was derived from a plasmid made by: Minigene design from Kristen Lynch (SA Smith and KW Lynch, "Cell-based splicing of minigenes." (2014)). Backbone design modified from Georg Seelig (AB Rosenberg et al, "Learning the sequence determinants of alternative splicing from millions of random sequences." (2015)).
Terms and licenses: Academic/Nonprofit Terms; Industry Terms: Not Available to Industry
How to cite: pRegev_S1.46G>U was a gift from Oded Regev (Addgene plasmid # 204160 ; http://n2t.net/addgene:204160 ; RRID:Addgene_204160)
