[The description below was written by a language model from this plasmid's Addgene catalogue record and pLannotate feature annotations shown in this document.]
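Description:
pRegev_S1.46G>U is an 8.6 kb mammalian expression and synthetic-biology plasmid built on the pRegev_ExonSkip_LandingPad backbone. It carries a beta-globin splicing minigene whose central test exon is a short synthetic sequence (S1, listed as a 76 bp insert). This variant differs from the parental pRegev_S1 by a single G-to-U substitution at position 46 of the exon, introduced to disrupt an RNA secondary structure. The insert was placed by Gibson cloning. In bacteria the plasmid is maintained through a high-copy ColE1/pUC-type origin and selected with ampicillin via the bla gene. An f1 origin is also present. For mammalian cells, a Zeocin resistance cassette (Sh ble) sits behind tandem SV40 and EM7 promoters and ends in an SV40 polyadenylation signal.

The minigene is driven by a truncated CAG promoter, annotated here as the chicken β-actin promoter followed by its chimeric intron, with a T7 promoter just downstream. The transcribed region begins with a β-globin coding fragment as the upstream exon. It continues through β-globin-derived intron segments that flank an unannotated gap where the synthetic test exon presumably lies, then a second β-globin exon fragment and the bGH poly(A) signal. Inclusion or skipping of the middle exon can therefore serve as a splicing readout. In the opposite orientation, an EF-1α promoter drives EGFP, which would typically mark transfected cells, although the record does not state its role.

Comparing this mutant with the parental construct lets users test how exonic RNA structure influences exon-skipping outcomes, in the context of work on modelling splicing logic with interpretable machine learning. The feature table comes from a sequence record labelled as a partial NGS result, one nucleotide shorter than the listed size.
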