Features (pLannotate 1.2.2; 25 found; start..end, strand, type, name):
     44..763     -  CDS            EGFP: the original enhanced GFP (Yang et al., 1996) mammalian codon-optimized
    771..1949    -  promoter       EF-1α promoter: strong constitutive promoter for human elongation factor EF-1α
   1980..2257    +  promoter       chicken β-actin promoter: No description available
   2258..3231    +  intron         chimeric intron: chimera between introns from chicken β-actin and rabbit β-globin
   3247..3265    +  promoter       T7 promoter: promoter for bacteriophage T7 RNA polymerase
   3297..3392    +  CDS            HBB (fragment): HBB_GORGO - Experimental evidence at protein level: Swiss-Prot protein existence level 1. Involved in oxygen transport from the lung to the various peripheral tissues. From Gorilla gorilla gorilla (Western lowland gorilla).
   3393..3479    +  intron         chimeric intron (fragment): chimera between introns from human β-globin and immunoglobulin heavy chain genes
   3598..3680    +  intron         β-globin intron (fragment): internally truncated intron from human β-globin
   4051..4441    +  intron         β-globin intron (fragment): internally truncated intron from human β-globin
   4445..4567    +  CDS            HBB: HBB_COLGU - Experimental evidence at transcript level: Swiss-Prot protein existence level 2. Involved in oxygen transport from the lung to the various peripheral tissues. From Colobus guereza (Mantled guereza) (Eastern black-and-white colobus monkey).
   4637..4861    +  polyA_signal   bGH poly(A) signal: bovine growth hormone polyadenylation signal
   4865..4886    +  promoter       SV40 promoter (fragment): SV40 enhancer and early promoter
   4907..5335    +  rep_origin     f1 ori (sequence partly withheld): f1 bacteriophage origin of replication; arrow indicates direction of (+) strand synthesis
   5349..5678    +  promoter       SV40 promoter: SV40 enhancer and early promoter
   5726..5773    +  promoter       EM7 promoter: synthetic bacterial promoter&nbsp
   5792..6166    +  CDS            BleoR: antibiotic-binding protein; Sh ble from Streptoalloteichus hindustanus; confers resistance to bleomycin, phleomycin, and Zeocin™
   6176..6301    +  CDS            ble (fragment): BLE_KLEPN - Experimental evidence at protein level: Swiss-Prot protein existence level 1. Binding protein with a strong affinity to the bleomycin family of antibiotics. Binds to CL990; an antimitotic-antibiotic compound. From Klebsiella pneumoniae.
   6296..6417    +  polyA_signal   SV40 poly(A) signal: SV40 polyadenylation signal
   6490..6506    -  protein_bind   lac operator: The lac repressor binds to the lac operator to inhibit transcription in E. coli. This inhibition can be relieved by adding lactose or isopropyl-β-D-thiogalactopyranoside (IPTG). lac repressor encoded by lacI
   6514..6544    -  promoter       lac promoter: promoter for the E. coli lac operon
   6559..6580    -  protein_bind   CAP binding site: CAP binding activates transcription in the presence of cAMP. E. coli catabolite activator protein
   6593..6685    -  CDS            lacI (fragment): lac repressor; lacI; The lac repressor binds to the lac operator to inhibit transcription in E. coli. This inhibition can be relieved by adding lactose or isopropyl-β-D-thiogalactopyranoside (IPTG).
   6868..7456    -  rep_origin     ori: high-copy-number ColE1/pMB1/pBR322/pUC origin of replication
   7627..8487    -  CDS            AmpR: β-lactamase; bla; confers resistance to ampicillin, carbenicillin, and related antibiotics
   8488..8592    -  promoter       AmpR promoter: bla
>Addgene plasmid #204160 | pRegev_S1.46G>U | addgene full sequence | sequence record 405475 | Addgene Partial NGS Result
CCACCTGACGTCGACGGATCGGGAGATCCCAGTGTGGTGGTACTTACTTGTACAGCTCGTCCATGCCGAG
AGTGATCCCGGCGGCGGTCACGAACTCCAGCAGGACCATGTGATCGCGCTTCTCGTTGGGGTCTTTGCTC
AGGGCGGACTGGGTGCTCAGGTAGTGGTTGTCGGGCAGCAGCACGGGGCCGTCGCCGATGGGGGTGTTCT
GCTGGTAGTGGTCGGCGAGCTGCACGCTGCCGTCCTCGATGTTGTGGCGGATCTTGAAGTTCGCCTTGAT
GCCGTTCTTCTGCTTGTCGGCCATGATATAGACGTTGTGGCTGTTGTAGTTGTACTCCAGCTTGTGCCCC
AGGATGTTGCCGTCCTCCTTGAAGTCGATGCCCTTCAGCTCGATGCGGTTCACCAGGGTGTCGCCCTCGA
ACTTCACCTCGGCGCGGGTCTTGTAGTTGCCGTCGTCCTTGAAGAAGATGGTGCGCTCCTGGACGTAGCC
TTCGGGCATGGCGGACTTGAAGAAGTCGTGCTGCTTCATGTGGTCGGGGTAGCGGCTGAAGCACTGCACG
CCGTAGGTCAGGGTGGTCACGAGGGTGGGCCAGGGCACGGGCAGCTTGCCGGTGGTGCAGATGAACTTCA
GGGTCAGCTTGCCGTAGGTGGCATCGCCCTCGCCCTCGCCAGACACGCTGAACTTGTGGCCGTTTACGTC
GCCGTCCAGCTCGACCAGGATGGGCACCACCCCGGTGAACAGCTCCTCGCCCTTGCTCACCATGGTGGCC
TCACGACACCTGAAATGGAAGAAAAAAACTTTGAACCACTGTCTGAGGCTTGAGAATGAACCAAGATCCA
AACTCAAAAAGGGCAAATTCCAAGGAGAATTACATCAAGTGCCAAGCTGGCCTAACTTCAGTCTCCACCC
ACTCAGTGTGGGGAAACTCCATCGCATAAAACCCCTCCCCCCAACCTAAAGACGACGTACTCCAAAAGCT
CGAGAACTAATCGAGGTGCCTGGACGGCGCCCGGTACTCCGTGGAGTCACATGAAGCGACGGCTGAGGAC
GGAAAGGCCCTTTTCCTTTGTGTGGGTGACTCACCCGCCCGCTCTCCCGAGCGCCGCGTCCTCCATTTTG
AGCTCCCTGCAGCAGGGCCGGGAAGCGGCCATCTTTCCGCTCACGCAACTGGTGCCGACCGGGCCAGCCT
TGCCGCCCAGGGCGGGGCGATACACGGCGGCGCGAGGCCAGGCACCAGAGCAGGCCGGCCAGCTTGAGAC
TACCCCCGTCCGATTCTCGGTGGCCGCGCTCGCAGGCCCCGCCTCGCCGAACATGTGCGCTGGGACGCAC
GGGCCCCGTCGCCGCCCGCGGCCCCAAAAACCGAAATACCAGTGTGCAGATCTTGGCCCGCATTTACAAG
ACTATCTTGCCAGAAAAAAAGCGTCGCAGCAGGTCATCAAAAATTTTAAATGGCTAGAGACTTATCGAAA
GCAGCGAGACAGGCGCGAAGGTGCCACCAGATTCGCACGCGGCGGCCCCAGCGCCCAGGCCAGGCCTCAA
CTCAAGCACGAGGCGAAGGGGCTCCTTAAGCGCAAGGCCTCGAACTCTCCCACCCACTTCCAACCCGAAG
CTCGGGATCAAGAATCACGTACTGCAGCCAGGTGGAAGTAATTCAAGGCACGCAAGGGCCATAACCCGTA
AAGAGGCCAGGCCCGCGGGAACCACACACGGCACTTACCTGTGTTCTGGCGGCAAACCCGTTGCGAAAAA
GAACGTTCACGGCGACTACTGCACTTATATACGGTTCTCCCCCACCCTCGGGAAAAAGGCGGAGCCAGTA
CACGACATCACTTTCCCAGTTTACCCCGCGCCACCTTCTCTAGGCACCGGTTCAATTGCCGACCCCTCCC
CCCAACTTCTCGGGGACTGTGGGCGATGTGCGCTCTGCCCACTGACGGGCACCGGAGCCTACGTAGGAAT
TAATTCGCCAGCACAGTGGTCGAGGTGAGCCCCACGTTCTGCTTCACTCTCCCCATCTCCCCCCCCTCCC
CACCCCCAATTTTGTATTTATTTATTTTTTAATTATTTTGTGCAGCGATGGGGGCGGGGGGGGGGGGGGG
GCGCGCGCCAGGCGGGGCGGGGCGGGGCGAGGGGCGGGGCGGGGCGAGGCGGAGAGGTGCGGCGGCAGCC
AATCAGAGCGGCGCGCTCCGAAAGTTTCCTTTTATGGCGAGGCGGCGGCGGCGGCGGCCCTATAAAAAGC
GAAGCGCGCGGCGGGCGGGAGTCGCTGCGCGCTGCCTTCGCCCCGTGCCCCGCTCCGCCGCCGCCTCGCG
CCGCCCGCCCCGGCTCTGACTGACCGCGTTACTCCCACAGGTGAGCGGGCGGGACGGCCCTTCTCCTCCG
GGCTGTAATTAGCGCTTGGTTTAATGACGGCTTGTTTCTTTTCTGTGGCTGCGTGAAAGCCTTGAGGGGC
TCCGGGAGGGCCCTTTGTGCGGGGGGAGCGGCTCGGGGGGTGCGTGCGTGTGTGTGTGCGTGGGGAGCGC
CGCGTGCGGCTCCGCGCTGCCCGGCGGCTGTGAGCGCTGCGGGCGCGGCGCGGGGCTTTGTGCGCTCCGC
AGTGTGCGCGAGGGGAGCGCGGCCGGGGGCGGTGCCCCGCGGTGCGGGGGGGGCTGCGAGGGGAACAAAG
GCTGCGTGCGGGGTGTGTGCGTGGGGGGGTGAGCAGGGGGTGTGGGCGCGTCGGTCGGGCTGCAACCCCC
CCTGCACCCCCCTCCCCGAGTTGCTGAGCACGGCCCGGCTTCGGGTGCGGGGCTCCGTACGGGGCGTGGC
GCGGGGCTCGCCGTGCCGGGCGGGGGGTGGCGGCAGGTGGGGGTGCCGGGCGGGGCGGGGCCGCCTCGGG
CCGGGGAGGGCTCGGGGGAGGGGCGCGGCGGCCCCCGGAGCGCCGGCGGCTGTCGAGGCGCGGCGAGCCG
CAGCCATTGCCTTTTATGGTAATCGTGCGAGAGGGCGCAGGGACTTCCTTTGTCCCAAATCTGTGCGGAG
CCGAAATCTGGGAGGCGCCGCCGCACCCCCTCTAGCGGGCGCGGGGCGAAGCGGTGCGGCGCCGGCAGGA
AGGAAATGGGCGGGGAGGGCCTTCGTGCGTCGCCGCGCCGCCGTCCCCTTCTCCCTCTCCAGCCTCGGGG
CTGTCCGCGGGGGGACGGCTGCCTTCGGGGGGGACGGGGCAGGGCGGGGTTCGGCTTCTGGCGTGTGACC
GGCGGCTCTAGCGTTTAAACTTAAGCTAATACGACTCACTATAGGGAGCTTGGTACCGCAACCTCAAACA
GACACCATGGTGCACCTGACTCCTGAGGAGAAGTCTGCCGTTACTGCCCTGTGGGGCAAGGTGAACGTGG
ATGAAGTTGGTGGTGAGGCCCTGGGCAGGTTGGTATCAAGGTTACAAGACAGGTTTAAGGAGACCAATAG
AAACTGGGCATATGGAGACAGAGAAGACTCTTGGGTTTCTGATAGGCACTGACTCTCTCTGCCTATGTCT
TTCTCTGCCATCCAGGTTGAGTCCCGCTTACCATTGCATTTAAGAAAGCGGCCATACGCCTCTAAGACCC
TACTCTTCAGAATACCAGCAGGTCTGACTATGGGACCCTTGATGTTTTCTTTCCCCTTCTTTTCTATGGT
TAAGTTCATGTCATAGGAAGGGGAGAAGTAACAGGGTACAGTTTAGAATGGGAAACAGACGAATGATTGC
ATCAGTGTGGAAGTCTCAGGATCGTTTTAGTTTCTTTTATTTGCTGTTCATAACAATTGTTTTCTTTTGT
TTAATTCTTGCTTTCTTTTTTTTTCTTCTCCGCAATTTTTACTATTATACTTAATGCCTTAACATTGTGT
ATAACAAAAGGAAATATCTCTGAGATACATTAAGTAACTTAAAAAAAAACTTTACACAGTCTGCCTAGTA
CATTACTATTTGGAATATATGTGTGCTTATTTGCATATTCATAATCTCCCTACTTTATTTTCTTTTATTT
TTAATTGATACATAATCATTATACATATTTATGGGTTAAAGTGTAATGTTTTAATATCGATACACATATT
GACCAAATCAGGGTAATTTTGCATTTGTAATTTTAAAAAATGCTTTCTTCTTTTAATATACTTTTTTGTT
TATCTTATTTCTAATACTTTCCCTAATCTCTTTCTTTCAGGGCAATAATGATACAATGTATCATGCCTCT
TTGCACCATTCTAAAGAATAACAGTGATAATTTCTGGGTTAAGGCAATAGCAATATTTCTGCATATAAAT
ATTTCTGCATATAAATTGTAACTGATGTAAGAGGTTTCATATTGCTAATAGCAGCTACAATCCAGCTACC
ATTCTGCTTTTATTTTATGGTTGGGATAAGGCTGGATTATTCTGAGTCCAAGCTAGGCCCTTTTGCTAAT
CATGTTCATACCTCTTATCTTCCTCCCACAGCTCCTGGGCAACGTGCTGGTCTGTGTGCTGGCCCATCAC
TTTGGCAAAGAATTCACCCCACCAGTGCAGGCTGCCTATCAGAAAGTGGTGGCTGGTGTGGCTAATGCCC
TGGCCCACAAGTATCACTAAGCTCGCTCTAGACTAGACGATTAAATTACATTATAGGGCCCGTTTAAACC
CGCTGATCAGCCTCGACTGTGCCTTCTAGTTGCCAGCCATCTGTTGTTTGCCCCTCCCCCGTGCCTTCCT
TGACCCTGGAAGGTGCCACTCCCACTGTCCTTTCCTAATAAAATGAGGAAATTGCATCGCATTGTCTGAG
TAGGTGTCATTCTATTCTGGGGGGTGGGGTGGGGCAGGACAGCAAGGGGGAGGATTGGGAAGACAATAGC
AGGCATGCTGGGGATGCGGTGGGCTCTATGGCTTCTGAGGCGGAAAGAACCAGCTGGGGCTCTAGGGGGT
ATCCCC
[124 nt withheld, positions 4907-5030]
C
[91 nt withheld, positions 5032-5122]
A
[49 nt withheld, positions 5124-5172]
CCTTTGACGTTGGAGTCCACGTTCTTT
[37 nt withheld, positions 5200-5236]
ACCCTATCTCGGTCTATTCTTTTGATTTATAAGGGATTTTGCCGATTTCGGCCTATTGGTTAAAAAATGA
GCTGATTTAACAAAAATTTAACGCGAATTAATTCTGTGGAATGTGTGTCAGTTAGGGTGTGGAAAGTCCC
CAGGCTCCCCAGCAGGCAGAAGTATGCAAAGCATGCATCTCAATTAGTCAGCAACCAGGTGTGGAAAGTC
CCCAGGCTCCCCAGCAGGCAGAAGTATGCAAAGCATGCATCTCAATTAGTCAGCAACCATAGTCCCGCCC
CTAACTCCGCCCATCCCGCCCCTAACTCCGCCCAGTTCCGCCCATTCTCCGCCCCATGGCTGACTAATTT
TTTTTATTTATGCAGAGGCCGAGGCCGCCTCTGCCTCTGAGCTATTCCAGAAGTAGTGAGGAGGCTTTTT
TGGAGGCCTAGGCTTTTGCAAAAAGCTCCCGGGAGCTTGTATATCCATTTTCGGATCTGATCAGCACGTG
TTGACAATTAATCATCGGCATAGTATATCGGCATAGTATAATACGACAAGGTGAGGAACTAAACCATGGC
CAAGTTGACCAGTGCCGTTCCGGTGCTCACCGCGCGCGACGTCGCCGGAGCGGTCGAGTTCTGGACCGAC
CGGCTCGGGTTCTCCCGGGACTTCGTGGAGGACGACTTCGCCGGTGTGGTCCGGGACGACGTGACCCTGT
TCATCAGCGCGGTCCAGGACCAGGTGGTGCCGGACAACACCCTGGCCTGGGTGTGGGTGCGCGGCCTGGA
CGAGCTGTACGCCGAGTGGTCGGAGGTCGTGTCCACGAACTTCCGGGACGCCTCCGGGCCGGCCATGACC
GAGATCGGCGAGCAGCCGTGGGGGCGGGAGTTCGCCCTGCGCGACCCGGCCGGCAACTGCGTGCACTTCG
TGGCCGAGGAGCAGGACTGACACGTGCTACGAGATTTCGATTCCACCGCCGCCTTCTATGAAAGGTTGGG
CTTCGGAATCGTTTTCCGGGACGCCGGCTGGATGATCCTCCAGCGCGGGGATCTCATGCTGGAGTTCTTC
GCCCACCCCAACTTGTTTATTGCAGCTTATAATGGTTACAAATAAAGCAATAGCATCACAAATTTCACAA
ATAAAGCATTTTTTTCACTGCATTCTAGTTGTGGTTTGTCCAAACTCATCAATGTATCTTATCATGTCTG
TATACCGTCGACCTCTAGCTAGAGCTTGGCGTAATCATGGTCATAGCTGTTTCCTGTGTGAAATTGTTAT
CCGCTCACAATTCCACACAACATACGAGCCGGAAGCATAAAGTGTAAAGCCTGGGGTGCCTAATGAGTGA
GCTAACTCACATTAATTGCGTTGCGCTCACTGCCCGCTTTCCAGTCGGGAAACCTGTCGTGCCAGCTGCA
TTAATGAATCGGCCAACGCGCGGGGAGAGGCGGTTTGCGTATTGGGCGCTCTTCCGCTTCCTCGCTCACT
GACTCGCTGCGCTCGGTCGTTCGGCTGCGGCGAGCGGTATCAGCTCACTCAAAGGCGGTAATACGGTTAT
CCACAGAATCAGGGGATAACGCAGGAAAGAACATGTGAGCAAAAGGCCAGCAAAAGGCCAGGAACCGTAA
AAAGGCCGCGTTGCTGGCGTTTTTCCATAGGCTCCGCCCCCCTGACGAGCATCACAAAAATCGACGCTCA
AGTCAGAGGTGGCGAAACCCGACAGGACTATAAAGATACCAGGCGTTTCCCCCTGGAAGCTCCCTCGTGC
GCTCTCCTGTTCCGACCCTGCCGCTTACCGGATACCTGTCCGCCTTTCTCCCTTCGGGAAGCGTGGCGCT
TTCTCATAGCTCACGCTGTAGGTATCTCAGTTCGGTGTAGGTCGTTCGCTCCAAGCTGGGCTGTGTGCAC
GAACCCCCCGTTCAGCCCGACCGCTGCGCCTTATCCGGTAACTATCGTCTTGAGTCCAACCCGGTAAGAC
ACGACTTATCGCCACTGGCAGCAGCCACTGGTAACAGGATTAGCAGAGCGAGGTATGTAGGCGGTGCTAC
AGAGTTCTTGAAGTGGTGGCCTAACTACGGCTACACTAGAAGAACAGTATTTGGTATCTGCGCTCTGCTG
AAGCCAGTTACCTTCGGAAAAAGAGTTGGTAGCTCTTGATCCGGCAAACAAACCACCGCTGGTAGCGGTG
GTTTTTTTGTTTGCAAGCAGCAGATTACGCGCAGAAAAAAAGGATCTCAAGAAGATCCTTTGATCTTTTC
TACGGGGTCTGACGCTCAGTGGAACGAAAACTCACGTTAAGGGATTTTGGTCATGAGATTATCAAAAAGG
ATCTTCACCTAGATCCTTTTAAATTAAAAATGAAGTTTTAAATCAATCTAAAGTATATATGAGTAAACTT
GGTCTGACAGTTACCAATGCTTAATCAGTGAGGCACCTATCTCAGCGATCTGTCTATTTCGTTCATCCAT
AGTTGCCTGACTCCCCGTCGTGTAGATAACTACGATACGGGAGGGCTTACCATCTGGCCCCAGTGCTGCA
ATGATACCGCGAGACCCACGCTCACCGGCTCCAGATTTATCAGCAATAAACCAGCCAGCCGGAAGGGCCG
AGCGCAGAAGTGGTCCTGCAACTTTATCCGCCTCCATCCAGTCTATTAATTGTTGCCGGGAAGCTAGAGT
AAGTAGTTCGCCAGTTAATAGTTTGCGCAACGTTGTTGCCATTGCTACAGGCATCGTGGTGTCACGCTCG
TCGTTTGGTATGGCTTCATTCAGCTCCGGTTCCCAACGATCAAGGCGAGTTACATGATCCCCCATGTTGT
GCAAAAAAGCGGTTAGCTCCTTCGGTCCTCCGATCGTTGTCAGAAGTAAGTTGGCCGCAGTGTTATCACT
CATGGTTATGGCAGCACTGCATAATTCTCTTACTGTCATGCCATCCGTAAGATGCTTTTCTGTGACTGGT
GAGTACTCAACCAAGTCATTCTGAGAATAGTGTATGCGGCGACCGAGTTGCTCTTGCCCGGCGTCAATAC
GGGATAATACCGCGCCACATAGCAGAACTTTAAAAGTGCTCATCATTGGAAAACGTTCTTCGGGGCGAAA
ACTCTCAAGGATCTTACCGCTGTTGAGATCCAGTTCGATGTAACCCACTCGTGCACCCAACTGATCTTCA
GCATCTTTTACTTTCACCAGCGTTTCTGGGTGAGCAAAAACAGGAAGGCAAAATGCCGCAAAAAAGGGAA
TAAGGGCGACACGGAAATGTTGAATACTCATACTCTTCCTTTTTCAATATTATTGAAGCATTTATCAGGG
TTATTGTCTCATGAGCGGATACATATTTGAATGTATTTAGAAAAATAAACAAATAGGGGTTCCGCGCACA
TTTCCCCGAAAAGTG
