>Addgene plasmid #204160 | pRegev_S1.46G>U | depositor partial sequence | sequence record 396421 | Exon S1 with 46G>U substitution
GAGTCCCGCTTACCATTGCATTTAAGAAAGCGGCCATACGCCTCTAAGACCCTACTCTTCAGAATACCAG
